>Addgene plasmid #226480 | POC1539 | addgene full sequence | sequence record 463786 | Addgene NGS Result
CACTCTGTGGTGCAGTACCTCTCACGACTTGGTCTCGAAGCTGAAAACAATGGAACCATGCCTTCAGAAT
TCCAGAAAGAAAGTTATTTTCAACGAATAAATCTATATTCAGCCAAATAATCAAGGGTGAAGGTAAAATA
ATACATTTTTAGAGACTCAGGGGTTACCTTTATTTTTATATCTTTTAGAGACGAGGTTCTCACAATGTTG
TTCAAGCTGGTCTCCAACTCCTGATCTCAAGCAATCCTCTTGCCTTAGCGTCCTGAATTGCTGGGATTAC
AGGGGTGAGCTGTCATGCCCAGCTTGTAATGTACTGACACCTTCAAGATTTCCTTCTCCAAGTGTGGCAT
ACATGACCCTTTGCCAATTTTTGATAGGGCTGTTTTTTTTCTTGTAAATTTGTTTAAGTTCCTTGTAAAC
ATACATGTGAGCTCTCATCATTCTTGTTTAAACACCTAAGAGGCATCCAAATCAGTGCAACATGGCAAGA
AAATGAAATAAGAAACCAATAGAAGGACCAGGCATGGTGGCTCATGCCTGTAATCCCTGCATTTTGGGAG
GTTGAGGTGGAAGGATCACTTGAGTTCAGGAGTTTGAGACCAGCCTGATAGTGAGACCTCATCTCTACCA
AATAAAAATAATTTTAAAAGAAAAAAGATCAATAGATAGGAAAGGAAGAAACAAAAGAATGGCATCATCT
CACACATCGTTATGCTAAAGGAGAGACCAAACGAAGGACTACATAACATACGACTGCACGTCCATTACAT
TCTAGAAATTTCAGTATTGCAGTGACAGAAGGGGAGAGGAGGGTGTGAGGGAAGAGGACAGAGAGAAGGG
CTGGGGAAGCATACAACAATAATAGCACAATGGTAGGTTACAAGAAACTACACTGTTAGAAGTGTCCTTT
ATTTTGCTGGATGCAGCTTAATATAACCTGAACTTCACTGTGAAAAGTCAAGGAATCGGGTTTCCATTCT
TTGCTATTGTGTAAAGAAATATAGCCAAAAGCCACTAGGAGAATTAAAACCATAAACTAAAAAATGTTTA
TTTGACACATAAGAAAGTAGTAAAGGAGGAACAGAAACAAAAAGATATGAGACAAATTGAAAACGTATAG
CAAAATGGTAGACCAAGGAGCGAGACCAAGTCGTGAGAGGTACTGCACCACGAAGTGTGCGGCCGCCTTC
AGCGGCCGCACGAATAAATACCTGTGACGGAAGATCACTTCGCAGAATAAATAAATCCTGGTGTCCCTGT
TGATACCGGGAAGCCCTGGGCCAACTTTTGGCGAAAATGAGACGTTGATCGGCACGTAAGAGGTTCCAAC
TTTCACCATAATGAAATAAGATCACTACCGGGCGTATTTTTTGAGTTATCGAGATTTTCAGGAGCTAAGG
AAGCTAAAATGGAGAAAAAAATCACTGGATATACCACCGTTGATATATCCCAATGGCATCGTAAAGAACA
TTTTGAGGCATTTCAGTCAGTTGCTCAATGTACCTATAACCAGACCGTTCAGCTGGATATTACGGCCTTT
TTAAAGACCGTAAAGAAAAATAAGCACAAGTTTTATCCGGCCTTTATTCACATTCTTGCCCGCCTGATGA
ATGCTCATCCGGAGTTCCGTATGGCAATGAAAGACGGTGAGCTGGTGATATGGGATAGTGTTCACCCTTG
TTACACCGTTTTCCATGAGCAAACTGAAACGTTTTCATCGCTCTGGAGTGAATACCACGACGATTTCCGG
CAGTTTCTACACATATATTCGCAAGATGTGGCGTGTTACGGTGAAAACCTGGCCTATTTCCCTAAAGGGT
TTATTGAGAATATGTTTTTCGTCTCAGCCAATCCCTGGGTGAGTTTCACCAGTTTTGATTTAAACGTGGC
CAATATGGACAACTTCTTCGCCCCCGTTTTCACCATGGGCAAATATTATACGCAAGGCGACAAGGTGCTG
ATGCCGCTGGCGATTCAGGTTCATCATGCCGTTTGTGATGGCTTCCATGTCGGCAGAATGCTTAATGAAT
TACAACAGTACTGCGATGAGTGGCAGGGCGGGGCGTAAGAGCCTGTTTAATAAGATGATCTTCTTGAGAT
CGTTTTGGTCTGCGCGTAATCTCTTGCTCTGAAAACGAAAAAACCGCCTTGCAGGGCGGTTTTTCGAAGG
TTCTCTGAGCTACCAACTCTTTGAACCGAGGTAACTGGCTTGGAGGAGCGCAGTCACCAAAACTTGTCCT
TTCAGTTTAGCCTTAACCGGCGCATGACTTCAAGACTAACTCCTCTAAATCAATTACCAGTGGCTGCTGC
CAGTGGTGCTTTTGCATGTCTTTCCGGGTTGGACTCAAGACGATAGTTACCGGATAAGGCGCAGCGGTCG
GACTGAACGGGGGGTTCGTGCATACAGTCCAGCTTGGAGCGAACTGCCTACCCGGAACTGAGTGTCAGGC
GTGGAATGAGACAAACGCGGCCATAACAGCGGAATGACACCGGTAAACCGAAAGGCAGGAACAGGAGAGC
GCACGAGGGAGCCGCCAGGGGGAAACGCCTGGTATCTTTATAGTCCTGTCGGGTTTCGCCACCACTGATT
TGAGCGTCAGATTTCGTGATGCTTGTCAGGGGGGCGGAGCCTATGGAAAAACGGCTTTGCCGCGGCCCTC
TCACTTCCCTGTTAAGTATCTTCCTGGCATCTTCCAGGAAATCTCCGCCCCGTTCGTAAGCCATTTCCGC
TCGCCGCAGTCGAACGACCGAGCGTAGCGAGTCAGTGAGCGAGGAAGCGGAATATATCCTGTATCACATA
TTCTGCTGACGCACCGGTGCAGCCTTTTTTCTCCTGCCACATGAAGCACTTCACTGACACCCTCATCAGT
GCCAACATAGTAAGCCAGTATACACTCCGCTAGCGCGCAAGCGGCCGCA
Features (pLannotate 1.2.2; 7 found; start..end, strand, type, name):
    195..290     +  CDS            C14orf178 (fragment): CN178_HUMAN - Experimental evidence at transcript level: Swiss-Prot protein existence level 2. From Homo sapiens (Human).
    535..609     -  CDS            MYL10 (fragment): MYL10_HUMAN - Also known as MYLC2PL, PLRLC. Experimental evidence at protein level: Swiss-Prot protein existence level 1. From Homo sapiens (Human).
   1306..1408    +  promoter       cat promoter: promoter of the E. coli cat gene encoding chloramphenicol acetyltransferase
   1409..2065    +  CDS            cat: CAT_ECOLX - Experimental evidence at protein level: Swiss-Prot protein existence level 1. This enzyme is an effector of chloramphenicol resistance in bacteria. From Escherichia coli. This protein is used as a marker in many commonly used cloning vectors, such as pACYC184.
   2094..2639    +  rep_origin     p15A ori: Plasmids containing the medium-copy-number p15A origin of replication can be propagated in E. coli cells that contain a second plasmid with the ColE1 origin.
   2727..2782    +  rep_origin     RSF ori (fragment): Plasmids containing the RSF 1030 origin of replication can be propagated in E. coli cells that contain additional plasmids with compatible origins.
   2881..2902    -  misc_feature   bom (fragment): basis of mobility region from pBR322
