[The description below was written by a language model from this plasmid's Addgene catalogue record and pLannotate feature annotations shown in this document.]
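Description:
POC1539 (also designated pMOLC360_VL_I5) is a small bacterial cloning plasmid of 2,919 bp built on the self-made pMXLC backbone (about 1.8 kb). It serves as a fragment donor in the UniClo system for scarless hierarchical DNA assembly. It is maintained in E. coli through a p15A origin of replication, which the catalogue lists as low copy and which is compatible with ColE1-type plasmids. Selection is by chloramphenicol resistance, conferred by a cat (chloramphenicol acetyltransferase) gene driven by its native cat promoter. The annotation also picks up short fragments resembling the RSF origin and the pBR322 bom region; these are probably partial sequence matches next to the origin rather than functional elements.

The payload is a 1,095 bp human DNA fragment, "I5", described as a modified piece of the MICA gene and flanked by BsaI sites. BsaI is a type IIS restriction enzyme that cuts outside its recognition sequence, so it can release the fragment with defined overhangs for seamless ligation. According to the record, I5 is intended to be assembled into the recipient vector POC1519 (pMOBK360_VM) using site-selective methylation protection, in which methylation of chosen recognition sites controls which of them are cut at a given assembly step. Although catalogued as a bacterial expression vector, the feature table shows no promoter or other expression elements acting on the insert. The small C14orf178 and MYL10 fragment hits inside the insert region look like incidental similarity matches within human genomic sequence, not intended coding features. The plasmid is best viewed as an assembly part or demonstration component for the UniClo method.
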