Addgene plasmid #226480: POC1539
Purpose: pMOLC360_VL_I5 (Chloramphenicol R) containing the insert I5 to be assembled in POC1519 (pMOBK360_VM) using the site-selective methylation protection
Depositing lab: Christopher A. O'Callaghan. Depositing organization: University of Oxford. Publication: UniClo: scarless hierarchical DNA assembly without sequence constraint. Flores-Fernandez CN, Lin D, Robins K, O'Callaghan CA. Nucleic Acids Res. 2025 Jun 20;53(12):gkaf548. doi: 10.1093/nar/gkaf548. PubMed 40548934.
Backbone
  Vector backbone: pMXLC
  Backbone manufacturer: Self-made
  Backbone size w/o insert (bp): 1822
  Total vector size (bp): 2919
  Vector type: Bacterial Expression
Growth in bacteria
  Bacterial resistance: Chloramphenicol, 25 μg/mL
  Growth temperature: 37°C
  Growth strain: DH5alpha
  Copy number: Low Copy
Gene/Insert
  Gene/Insert name: DNA fragment flanked by BsaI sites (alt name: MICA gene fragment modified)
  Species: H. sapiens (human)
  Insert size (bp): 1095
Terms and licenses: Academic/Nonprofit Terms; Industry Terms: Not Available to Industry
Depositor comments: The DH10B strain should be used for expression of this plasmid.
How to cite: POC1539 was a gift from Christopher A. O'Callaghan (Addgene plasmid # 226480 ; http://n2t.net/addgene:226480 ; RRID:Addgene_226480)
